>Addgene plasmid #67982 | pKLV2-U6gRNA5(gGFP)-PGKmCherry2AGFP-W | depositor full sequence | sequence record 129405 | pKLV2-U6gRNA5(gGFP)-PGKmCherry2AGFP-W sequence 8778 bps
CTAAATTGTAAGCGTTAATATTTTGTTAAAATTCGCGTTAAATTTTTGTTAAATCAGCTCATTTTTTAAC
CAATAGGCCGAAATCGGCAAAATCCCTTATAAATCAAAAGAATAGACCGAGATAGGGT
[37 nt withheld, positions 129-165]
AAAGAACGTGGACTCCAACGTCAAAGG
[49 nt withheld, positions 193-241]
T
[91 nt withheld, positions 243-333]
G
[124 nt withheld, positions 335-458]
CCCATTCGCCATTCAGGCTGCGCAACTGTTGGGAAGGGCGATCGGTGCGGGCCTCTTCGCTATTACGCCA
GCTGGCGAAAGGGGGATGTGCTGCAAGGCGATTAAGTTGGGTAACGCCAGGGTTTTCCCAGTCACGACGT
TGTAAAACGACGGCCAGTGAGCGCGCGTAATACGACTCACTATAGGGCGAATTGACTAGTACATAACTTA
CGGTAAATGGCCCGCCTGGCTGACCGCCCAACGACCCCCGCCCATTGACGTCAATAATGACGTATGTTCC
CATAGTAACGCCAATAGGGACTTTCCATTGACGTCAATGGGTGGAGTATTTACGGTAAACTGCCCACTTG
GCAGTACATCAAGTGTATCATATGCCAAGTACGCCCCCTATTGACGTCAATGACGGTAAATGGCCCGCCT
GGCATTATGCCCAGTACATGACCTTATGGGACTTTCCTACTTGGCAGTACATCTACGTATTAGTCATCGC
TATTACCATGGTGATGCGGTTTTGGCAGTACATCAATGGGCGTGGATAGCGGTTTGACTCACGGGGATTT
CCAAGTCTCCACCCCATTGACGTCAATGGGAGTTTGTTTTGGCACCAAAATCAACGGGACTTTCCAAAAT
GTCGTAACAACTCCGCCCCATTGACGCAAATGGGCGGTAGGCGTGTACGGTGGGAGGTCTATATAAGCAG
CGCGTTTTGCCTGTACTGGGTCTCTCTGGTTAGACCAGATCTGAGCCTGGGAGCTCTCTGGCTAACTAGG
GAACCCACTGCTTAAGCCTCAATAAAGCTTGCCTTGAGTGCTTCAAGTAGTGTGTGCCCGTCTGTTGTGT
GACTCTGGTAACTAGAGATCCCTCAGACCCTTTTAGTCAGTGTGGAAAATCTCTAGCAGTGGCGCCCGAA
CAGGGACTTGAAAGCGAAAGGGAAACCAGAGGAGCTCTCTCGACGCAGGACTCGGCTTGCTGAAGCGCGC
ACGGCAAGAGGCGAGGGGCGGCGACTGGTGAGTACGCCAAAAATTTTGACTAGCGGAGGCTAGAAGGAGA
GAGATGGGTGCGAGAGCGTCAGTATTAAGCGGGGGAGAATTAGATCGCGATGGGAAAAAATTCGGTTAAG
GCCAGGGGGAAAGAAAAAATATAAATTAAAACATATAGTATGGGCAAGCAGGGAGCTAGAACGATTCGCA
GTTAATCCTGGCCTGTTAGAAACATCAGAAGGCTGTAGACAAATACTGGGACAGCTACAACCATCCCTTC
AGACAGGATCAGAAGAACTTAGATCATTATATAATACAGTAGCAACCCTCTATTGTGTGCATCAAAGGAT
AGAGATAAAAGACACCAAGGAAGCTTTAGACAAGATAGAGGAAGAGCAAAACAAAAGTAAGACCACCGCA
CAGCAAGCGGCCGGCCGCGCTGATCTTCAGACCTGGAGGAGGAGATATGAGGGACAATTGGAGAAGTGAA
TTATATAAATATAAAGTAGTAAAAATTGAACCATTAGGAGTAGCACCCACCAAGGCAAAGAGAAGAGTGG
TGCAGAGAGAAAAAAGAGCAGTGGGAATAGGAGCTTTGTTCCTTGGGTTCTTGGGAGCAGCAGGAAGCAC
TATGGGCGCAGCGTCAATGACGCTGACGGTACAGGCCAGACAATTATTGTCTGGTATAGTGCAGCAGCAG
AACAATTTGCTGAGGGCTATTGAGGCGCAACAGCATCTGTTGCAACTCACAGTCTGGGGCATCAAGCAGC
TCCAGGCAAGAATCCTGGCTGTGGAAAGATACCTAAAGGATCAACAGCTCCTGGGGATTTGGGGTTGCTC
TGGAAAACTCATTTGCACCACTGCTGTGCCTTGGAATGCTAGTTGGAGTAATAAATCTCTGGAACAGATT
TGGAATCACACGACCTGGATGGAGTGGGACAGAGAAATTAACAATTACACAAGCTTAATACACTCCTTAA
TTGAAGAATCGCAAAACCAGCAAGAAAAGAATGAACAAGAATTATTGGAATTAGATAAATGGGCAAGTTT
GTGGAATTGGTTTAACATAACAAATTGGCTGTGGTATATAAAATTATTCATAATGATAGTAGGAGGCTTG
GTAGGTTTAAGAATAGTTTTTGCTGTACTTTCTATAGTGAATAGAGTTAGGCAGGGATATTCACCATTAT
CGTTTCAGACCCACCTCCCAACCCCGAGGGGACCCGACAGGCCCGAAGGAATAGAAGAAGAAGGTGGAGA
GAGAGACAGAGACAGATCCATTCGATTAGTGAACGGATCGGCACTGCGTGCGCCAATTCTGCAGACAAAT
GGCAGTATTCATCCACAATTTTAAAAGAAAAGGGGGGATTGGGGGGTACAGTGCAGGGGAAAGAATAGTA
GACATAATAGCAACAGACATACAAACTAAAGAATTACAAAAACAAATTACAAAAATTCAAAATTTTCGGG
TTTATTACAGGGACAGCAGAGATCCAGTTTGGTTAGTACCGGGCCCTACGCGTCCAAGGTCGGGCAGGAA
GAGGGCCTATTTCCCATGATTCCTTCATATTTGCATATACGATACAAGGCTGTTAGAGAGATAATTAGAA
TTAATTTGACTGTAAACACAAAGATATTAGTACAAAATACGTGACGTAGAAAGTAATAATTTCTTGGGTA
GTTTGCAGTTTTAAAATTATGTTTTAAAATGGACTATCATATGCTTACCGTAACTTGAAAGTATTTCGAT
TTCTTGGCTTTATATATCTTGTGGAAAGGACGAAACACCGAAGTTCGAGGGCGACACCCGTTTAAGAGCT
ATGCTGGAAACAGCATAGCAAGTTTAAATAAGGCTAGTCCGTTATCAACTTGAAAAAGTGGCACCGAGTC
GGTGCTTTTTTTGGATCCAATTCTACCGGGTAGGGGAGGCGCTTTTCCCAAGGCAGTCTGGAGCATGCGC
TTTAGCAGCCCCGCTGGGCACTTGGCGCTACACAAGTGGCCTCTGGCCTCGCACACATTCCACATCCACC
GGTAGGCGCCAACCGGCTCCGTTCTTTGGTGGCCCCTTCGCGCCACCTTCTACTCCTCCCCTAGTCAGGA
AGTTCCCCCCCGCCCCGCAGCTCGCGTCGTGCAGGACGTGACAAATGGAAGTAGCACGTCTCACTAGTCT
CGTGCAGATGGACAGCACCGCTGAGCAATGGAAGCGGGTAGGCCTTTGGGGCAGCGGCCAATAGCAGCTT
TGCTCCTTCGCTTTCTGGGCTCAGAGGCTGGGAAGGGGTGGGTCCGGGGGCGGGCTCAGGGGCGGGCTCA
GGGGCGGGGCGGGCGCCCGAAGGTCCTCCGGAGGCCCGGCATTCTGCACGCTTCAAAAGCGCACGTCTGC
CGCGCTGTTCTCCTCTTCCTCATCTCCGGGCCTTTCGACCTGCATCCATCTAGATCTCGAGCCACCATGA
GCGTGAGCAAGGGCGAGGAGGATAACTCCGCCATCATCAAGGAGTTCCTGCGCTTCAAGGTGCACATGGA
GGGCTCCGTGAACGGCCACGAGTTCGAGATCGAGGGCGAGGGCGAGGGCCGCCCCTACGAGGGCACCCAG
ACCGCCAAGCTGAAGGTGACCAAGGGTGGCCCCCTGCCCTTCGCCTGGGACATCCTGTCCCCTCAGTTCA
TGTACGGCTCCAAGGCCTACGTGAAGCACCCCGCCGACATCCCCGACTACTTGAAGCTGTCCTTCCCCGA
GGGCTTCAAGTGGGAGCGCGTGATGAACTTCGAGGACGGCGGCGTGGTGACCGTGACCCAGGACTCCTCT
CTGCAGGACGGCGAGTTCATCTACAAGGTGAAGCTGCGCGGCACCAACTTCCCCTCCGACGGCCCCGTAA
TGCAGAAGAAGACAATGGGCTGGGAGGCCTCCTCCGAGCGGATGTACCCCGAGGACGGCGCCCTGAAGGG
CGAGATCAAGCAGAGGCTGAAGCTGAAGGACGGCGGCCACTACGACGCTGAGGTCAAGACCACCTACAAG
GCCAAGAAGCCCGTGCAGCTGCCCGGCGCCTACAACGTCAACATCAAGTTGGACATCACCTCCCACAACG
AGGACTACACCATCGTGGAACAGTACGAACGCGCCGAGGGCCGCCACTCCACCGGCGGCATGGACGAGCT
GTACAAGGGCGGCGGGTCCGGAGGAGAGGGCAGAGGATCTCTTCTAACATGCGGTGACGTGGAGGAGAAT
CCTGGCCCAGAATTCATGGTGAGCAAGGGCGAGGAGCTGTTCACCGGGGTGGTGCCCATCCTGGTCGAGC
TGGACGGCGACGTAAACGGCCACAAGTTCAGCGTGTCCGGCGAGGGCGAGGGCGATGCCACCTACGGCAA
GCTGACCCTGAAGTTCATCTGCACCACCGGCAAGCTGCCCGTGCCCTGGCCCACCCTCGTGACCACCCTG
ACCTACGGCGTGCAGTGCTTCAGCCGCTACCCCGACCACATGAAGCAGCACGACTTCTTCAAGTCCGCCA
TGCCCGAAGGCTACGTCCAGGAGCGCACCATCTTCTTCAAGGACGACGGCAACTACAAGACCCGCGCCGA
GGTGAAGTTCGAGGGCGACACCCTGGTGAACCGCATCGAGCTGAAGGGCATCGACTTCAAGGAGGACGGC
AACATCCTGGGGCACAAGCTGGAGTACAACTACAACAGCCACAACGTCTATATCATGGCCGACAAGCAGA
AGAACGGCATCAAGGTGAACTTCAAGATCCGCCACAACATCGAGGACGGCAGCGTGCAGCTCGCCGACCA
CTACCAGCAGAACACCCCCATCGGCGACGGCCCCGTGCTGCTGCCCGACAACCACTACCTGAGCACCCAG
TCCGCCCTGAGCAAAGACCCCAACGAGAAGCGCGATCACATGGTCCTGCTGGAGTTCGTGACCGCCGCCG
GGATCACTCTCGGCATGGACGAGCTGTACAAGTAAGCGGCCGCTCAACCTCTGGATTACAAAATTTGTGA
AAGATTGACTGGTATTCTTAACTATGTTGCTCCTTTTACGCTATGTGGATACGCTGCTTTAATGCCTTTG
TATCATGCTATTGCTTCCCGTATGGCTTTCATTTTCTCCTCCTTGTATAAATCCTGGTTGCTGTCTCTTT
ATGAGGAGTTGTGGCCCGTTGTCAGGCAACGTGGCGTGGTGTGCACTGTGTTTGCTGACGCAACCCCCAC
TGGTTGGGGCATTGCCACCACCTGTCAGCTCCTTTCCGGGACTTTCGCTTTCCCCCTCCCTATTGCCACG
GCGGAACTCATCGCCGCCTGCCTTGCCCGCTGCTGGACAGGGGCTCGGCTGTTGGGCACTGACAATTCCG
TGGTGTTGTCGGGGAAATCATCGTCCTTTCCTTGGCTGCTCGCCTGTGTTGCCACCTGGATTCTGCGCGG
GACGTCCTTCTGCTACGTCCCTTCGGCCCTCAATCCAGCGGACCTTCCTTCCCGCGGCCTGCTGCCGGCT
CTGCGGCCTCTTCCGCGTCTACGCCTTCGCCCTCAGACGAGTCGGATCTCCCTTTGGGCCGCCTCCCCGC
AGGTACCTTTAAGACCAATGACTTACAAGGCAGCTGTAGATCTTAGCCACTTTTTAAAAGAAAAGGGGGG
ACTGGAAGGGCTAATTCACTCCCAAAGAAGTCAAGATCTGCTTTTTGCCTGTACTGGGTCTCTCTGGTTA
GACCAGAGTCTCTCTGGTTAGACCAGATCTGAGCCTGGGAGCTCTCTGGCTAACTAGGGAACCCACTGCT
TAAGCCTCAATAAAGCTTGCCTTGAGTGCTTCAAGTAGTGTGTGCCCGTCTGTTGTGTGACTCTGGTAAC
TAGAGATCCCTCAGACCCTTTTAGTCAGTGTGGAAAATCTCTAGCAGTTTAAACCCGCTGATCAGCCTCG
ACTGTGCCTTCTAGTTGCCAGCCATCTGTTGTTTGCCCCTCCCCCGTGCCTTCCTTGACCCTGGAAGGTG
CCACTCCCACTGTCCTTTCCTAATAAAATGAGGAAATTGCATCGCATTGTCTGAGTAGGTGTCATTCTAT
TCTGGGGGGTGGGGTGGGGCAGGACAGCAAGGGGGAGGATTGGGAAGTCAATAGCAGGCATGCTGGGGAT
GCGGTGGGCTCTATGGGCGGCCGTTAATTAAGCTTTTGTTCCCTTTAGTGAGGGTTAATTGCGCGCTTGG
CGTAATCATGGTCATAGCTGTTTCCTGTGTGAAATTGTTATCCGCTCACAATTCCACACAACATACGAGC
CGGAAGCATAAAGTGTAAAGCCTGGGGTGCCTAATGAGTGAGCTAACTCACATTAATTGCGTTGCGCTCA
CTGCCCGCTTTCCAGTCGGGAAACCTGTCGTGCCAGCTGCATTAATGAATCGGCCAACGCGCGGGGAGAG
GCGGTTTGCGTATTGGGCGCTCTTCCGCTTCCTCGCTCACTGACTCGCTGCGCTCGGTCGTTCGGCTGCG
GCGAGCGGTATCAGCTCACTCAAAGGCGGTAATACGGTTATCCACAGAATCAGGGGATAACGCAGGAAAG
AACATGTGAGCAAAAGGCCAGCAAAAGGCCAGGAACCGTAAAAAGGCCGCGTTGCTGGCGTTTTTCCATA
GGCTCCGCCCCCCTGACGAGCATCACAAAAATCGACGCTCAAGTCAGAGGTGGCGAAACCCGACAGGACT
ATAAAGATACCAGGCGTTTCCCCCTGGAAGCTCCCTCGTGCGCTCTCCTGTTCCGACCCTGCCGCTTACC
GGATACCTGTCCGCCTTTCTCCCTTCGGGAAGCGTGGCGCTTTCTCATAGCTCACGCTGTAGGTATCTCA
GTTCGGTGTAGGTCGTTCGCTCCAAGCTGGGCTGTGTGCACGAACCCCCCGTTCAGCCCGACCGCTGCGC
CTTATCCGGTAACTATCGTCTTGAGTCCAACCCGGTAAGACACGACTTATCGCCACTGGCAGCAGCCACT
GGTAACAGGATTAGCAGAGCGAGGTATGTAGGCGGTGCTACAGAGTTCTTGAAGTGGTGGCCTAACTACG
GCTACACTAGAAGGACAGTATTTGGTATCTGCGCTCTGCTGAAGCCAGTTACCTTCGGAAAAAGAGTTGG
TAGCTCTTGATCCGGCAAACAAACCACCGCTGGTAGCGGTGGTTTTTTTGTTTGCAAGCAGCAGATTACG
CGCAGAAAAAAAGGATCTCAAGAAGATCCTTTGATCTTTTCTACGGGGTCTGACGCTCAGTGGAACGAAA
ACTCACGTTAAGGGATTTTGGTCATGAGATTATCAAAAAGGATCTTCACCTAGATCCTTTTAAATTAAAA
ATGAAGTTTTAAATCAATCTAAAGTATATATGAGTAAACTTGGTCTGACAGTTACCAATGCTTAATCAGT
GAGGCACCTATCTCAGCGATCTGTCTATTTCGTTCATCCATAGTTGCCTGACTCCCCGTCGTGTAGATAA
CTACGATACGGGAGGGCTTACCATCTGGCCCCAGTGCTGCAATGATACCGCGAGACCCACGCTCACCGGC
TCCAGATTTATCAGCAATAAACCAGCCAGCCGGAAGGGCCGAGCGCAGAAGTGGTCCTGCAACTTTATCC
GCCTCCATCCAGTCTATTAATTGTTGCCGGGAAGCTAGAGTAAGTAGTTCGCCAGTTAATAGTTTGCGCA
ACGTTGTTGCCATTGCTACAGGCATCGTGGTGTCACGCTCGTCGTTTGGTATGGCTTCATTCAGCTCCGG
TTCCCAACGATCAAGGCGAGTTACATGATCCCCCATGTTGTGCAAAAAAGCGGTTAGCTCCTTCGGTCCT
CCGATCGTTGTCAGAAGTAAGTTGGCCGCAGTGTTATCACTCATGGTTATGGCAGCACTGCATAATTCTC
TTACTGTCATGCCATCCGTAAGATGCTTTTCTGTGACTGGTGAGTACTCAACCAAGTCATTCTGAGAATA
GTGTATGCGGCGACCGAGTTGCTCTTGCCCGGCGTCAATACGGGATAATACCGCGCCACATAGCAGAACT
TTAAAAGTGCTCATCATTGGAAAACGTTCTTCGGGGCGAAAACTCTCAAGGATCTTACCGCTGTTGAGAT
CCAGTTCGATGTAACCCACTCGTGCACCCAACTGATCTTCAGCATCTTTTACTTTCACCAGCGTTTCTGG
GTGAGCAAAAACAGGAAGGCAAAATGCCGCAAAAAAGGGAATAAGGGCGACACGGAAATGTTGAATACTC
ATACTCTTCCTTTTTCAATATTATTGAAGCATTTATCAGGGTTATTGTCTCATGAGCGGATACATATTTG
AATGTATTTAGAAAAATAAACAAATAGGGGTTCCGCGCACATTTCCCCGAAAAGTGCCAC
Features (pLannotate 1.2.2; 29 found; start..end, strand, type, name):
     30..458     -  rep_origin     f1 ori (sequence partly withheld): f1 bacteriophage origin of replication; arrow indicates direction of (+) strand synthesis
    463..618     -  CDS            lacZα (fragment): LacZα fragment of β-galactosidase; lacZ fragment
    626..644     +  promoter       T7 promoter: promoter for bacteriophage T7 RNA polymerase
    658..958     +  enhancer       CMV enhancer: human cytomegalovirus immediate early enhancer
    959..1158    +  promoter       CMV promoter: human cytomegalovirus (CMV) immediate early promoter
   1176..1356    +  LTR            5' LTR (truncated): truncated 5' long terminal repeat (LTR) from HIV-1
   1403..1528    +  misc_feature   HIV-1 Ψ: packaging signal of human immunodeficiency virus type 1
   1512..1850    +  CDS            HIV-1 gag (fragment): gag protein from human immunodeficiency virus 1; gag
   2027..2260    +  misc_feature   RRE: The Rev response element (RRE) of HIV-1 allows for Rev-dependent mRNA export from the nucleus to the cytoplasm.
   2637..2737    +  CDS            Rev (fragment): human immunodeficiency virus 1 (HIV-1) Rev protein; rev; enhances nuclear export of unspliced and incompletely spliced viral mRNAs
   2787..2904    +  misc_feature   cPPT/CTS: central polypurine tract and central termination sequence of HIV-1
   2979..3219    +  promoter       U6 promoter: RNA polymerase III promoter for human U6 snRNA
   3228..3247    +  CDS            VN155(I152L) (fragment): improved N-terminal fragment of mVenus for use in bimolecular fluorescence complementation (BiFC) (Kodama and Hu, 2010)
   3266..3333    +  misc_RNA       tracrRNA (fragment): trans-activating CRISPR RNA for the Streptococcus pyogenes CRISPR/Cas9 system
   3356..3855    +  promoter       PGK promoter: mouse phosphoglycerate kinase 1 promoter
   3891..4595    +  CDS            mCherry: mCherry is a basic (constitutively fluorescent) red fluorescent protein published in 2004, derived from Discosoma sp.. It is reported to be a very rapidly-maturing monomer with low acid sensitivity.
   4674..5393    +  CDS            EGFP: the original enhanced GFP (Yang et al., 1996) mammalian codon-optimized
   5402..5988    +  misc_feature   WPRE: woodchuck hepatitis virus posttranscriptional regulatory element
   5982..6128    +  CDS            nef (fragment): NEF_HV1LA - Experimental evidence at protein level: Swiss-Prot protein existence level 1. Extracellular Nef protein targets CD4(+) T-lymphocytes for apoptosis by interacting with CXCR4 surface receptors. From Human immunodeficiency virus type 1 group M subtype B (isolate Lai) (HIV-1).
   6136..6314    +  LTR            5' LTR (truncated): truncated 5' long terminal repeat (LTR) from HIV-1
   6340..6451    +  polyA_signal   bGH poly(A) signal: bovine growth hormone polyadenylation signal
   6590..6608    -  promoter       T3 promoter: promoter for bacteriophage T3 RNA polymerase
   6653..6669    -  protein_bind   lac operator: The lac repressor binds to the lac operator to inhibit transcription in E. coli. This inhibition can be relieved by adding lactose or isopropyl-β-D-thiogalactopyranoside (IPTG). lac repressor encoded by lacI
   6677..6707    -  promoter       lac promoter: promoter for the E. coli lac operon
   6722..6743    -  protein_bind   CAP binding site: CAP binding activates transcription in the presence of cAMP. E. coli catabolite activator protein
   6756..6848    -  CDS            lacI (fragment): lac repressor; lacI; The lac repressor binds to the lac operator to inhibit transcription in E. coli. This inhibition can be relieved by adding lactose or isopropyl-β-D-thiogalactopyranoside (IPTG).
   7031..7619    -  rep_origin     ori: high-copy-number ColE1/pMB1/pBR322/pUC origin of replication
   7790..8650    -  CDS            AmpR: β-lactamase; bla; confers resistance to ampicillin, carbenicillin, and related antibiotics
   8651..8755    -  promoter       AmpR promoter: bla
