[The description below was written by a language model from this plasmid's Addgene catalogue record and pLannotate feature annotations shown in this document.]
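Description:
pKLV2-U6gRNA5(gGFP)-PGKmCherry2AGFP-W is a lentiviral CRISPR vector of about 8.8 kb, built on the pKLV2 backbone and designed as a self-contained reporter of Cas9 activity in mammalian cells. In bacteria it is maintained through a high-copy ColE1/pUC-type origin with ampicillin selection (AmpR), and it also retains an f1 origin and lacZα/lac promoter remnants from its cloning-vector ancestry. The viral portion has a CMV enhancer/promoter fused to a truncated HIV-1 5' LTR to drive genomic RNA production in packaging cells. This is followed by the Ψ packaging signal with a gag fragment, the RRE for Rev-dependent export, and the cPPT/CTS. A truncated 3' LTR and a bGH polyadenylation signal close the unit.

Between the MluI and KpnI cloning sites sits a payload of roughly 3 kb. A human U6 (Pol III) promoter expresses a guide RNA joined to an S. pyogenes tracrRNA-derived scaffold. The 20-nt segment that the automated annotation labels as an mVenus fragment is most plausibly the GFP-targeting spacer indicated by "gGFP" in the name. Downstream, the mouse PGK promoter drives mCherry and EGFP as a single transcript linked by a 2A peptide, which is named in the construct title but not annotated in the feature table. A WPRE, modified to remove an internal BbsI site, enhances expression.

Transduced cells lacking Cas9 should express both fluorophores. In cells with active Cas9, the guide directs disruption of the integrated GFP sequence, leaving mCherry as the marker of transduction. The fraction of mCherry-positive, GFP-negative cells therefore reports Cas9 editing efficiency, for example when validating Cas9-expressing lines before CRISPR screens such as the one in the associated publication.
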