Addgene plasmid #67982: pKLV2-U6gRNA5(gGFP)-PGKmCherry2AGFP-W
Purpose: Cas9 activity reporter with mCherry and GFP
Depositing lab: Kosuke Yusa. Depositing organization: Wellcome Sanger Institute. Publication: A CRISPR Dropout Screen Identifies Genetic Vulnerabilities and Therapeutic Targets in Acute Myeloid Leukemia. Tzelepis K, Koike-Yusa H, De Braekeleer E, Li Y, Metzakopian E, Dovey OM, Mupo A, Grinkevich V, Li M, Mazan M, Gozdecka M, Ohnishi S, Cooper J, Patel M, McKerrell T, Chen B, Domingues AF, Gallipoli P, Teichmann S, Ponstingl H, McDermott U, Saez-Rodriguez J, Huntly BJ, Iorio F, Pina C, Vassiliou GS, Yusa K. Cell Rep. 2016 Oct 18;17(4):1193-1205. doi: 10.1016/j.celrep.2016.09.079. PubMed 27760321.
Backbone
  Vector backbone: pKLV2 lentiviral vector
  Backbone size w/o insert (bp): 5783
  Total vector size (bp): 8776
  Vector type: Lentiviral, CRISPR
Growth in bacteria
  Bacterial resistance: Ampicillin, 100 μg/mL
  Growth temperature: 37°C
  Growth strain: Stbl3
  Copy number: High Copy
Gene/Insert
  Gene/Insert name: U6gRNA cassette, PGKmCherry2AGFP cassette, WPRE
  Species: H. sapiens (human), M. musculus (mouse)
  Insert size (bp): 3026
  Mutation: Deleted BbsI site within WPRE
  Cloning method: Restriction Enzyme; 5′ cloning site MluI (not destroyed); 3′ cloning site KpnI (not destroyed)
  Sequencing primers: 5′ CATAATAGCAACAGACATAC
Terms and licenses: Academic/Nonprofit Terms; Industry Terms: Not Available to Industry
How to cite: pKLV2-U6gRNA5(gGFP)-PGKmCherry2AGFP-W was a gift from Kosuke Yusa (Addgene plasmid # 67982 ; http://n2t.net/addgene:67982 ; RRID:Addgene_67982)
