>Addgene plasmid #67982 | pKLV2-U6gRNA5(gGFP)-PGKmCherry2AGFP-W | addgene partial sequence | sequence record 124820 | Top_Fop 5'-TCACCATTATCGTTTCAGAC-3'
GGCCCGAAGGAATAGAAGAAGAAGGTGGAGAGAGAGACAGAGACAGATCCATTCGATTAGTGAACGGATC
GGCACTGCGTGCGCCAATTCTGCAGACAAATGGCAGTATTCATCCACAATTTTAAAAGAAAAGGGGGGAT
TGGGGGGTACAGTGCAGGGGAAAGAATAGTAGACATAATAGCAACAGACATACAAACTAAAGAATTACAA
AAACAAATTACAAAAATTCAAAATTTTCGGGTTTATTACAGGGACAGCAGAGATCCAGTTTGGTTAGTAC
CGGGCCCTACGCGTCCAAGGTCGGGCAGGAAGAGGGCCTATTTCCCATGATTCCTTCATATTTGCATATA
CGATACAAGGCTGTTAGAGAGATAATTAGAATTAATTTGACTGTAAACACAAAGATATTAGTACAAAATA
CGTGACGTAGAAAGTAATAATTTCTTGGGTAGTTTGCAGTTTTAAAATTATGTTTTAAAATGGACTATCA
TATGCTTACCGTAACTTGAAAGTATTTCGATTTCTTGGCTTTATATATCTTGTGGAAAGGACGAAACACC
GAAGTTCGAGGGCGACACCCGTTTAAGAGCTATGCTGGAAACAGCATAGCAAGTTTAAATAAGGCTAGTC
CGTTATCAACTTGAAAAAGTGGCACCGAGTCGGTGCTTTTTTTGGATCCAATTCTACCGGGTAGGGGAGG
CGCTTTTCCCAAGGCAGTCTGGAGCATGCGCTTTAGCAGCCCCGCTGGGCACTTGGCGCTACACAAGTGG
CCTCTGGCCTCGCACACATTCCACATCCACCGGTAGGCGCCAACCGGCTCCGTTCTTTGGTGGCCCCTTC
GCGCCACCTTCTACTCCTCCCCTAGTCAGGAAGTTCCCCCC
