>Addgene plasmid #67982 | pKLV2-U6gRNA5(gGFP)-PGKmCherry2AGFP-W | addgene partial sequence | sequence record 124821 | mPGK-F 5'-cattctgcacgcttcaaaag-3'
GCTGTTCTCCTCTTCCTCATCTCCGGGCCTTTCGACCTGCATCCATCTAGATCTCGAGCCACCATGAGCG
TGAGCAAGGGCGAGGAGGATAACTCCGCCATCATCAAGGAGTTCCTGCGCTTCAAGGTGCACATGGAGGG
CTCCGTGAACGGCCACGAGTTCGAGATCGAGGGCGAGGGCGAGGGCCGCCCCTACGAGGGCACCCAGACC
GCCAAGCTGAAGGTGACCAAGGGTGGCCCCCTGCCCTTCGCCTGGGACATCCTGTCCCCTCAGTTCATGT
ACGGCTCCAAGGCCTACGTGAAGCACCCCGCCGACATCCCCGACTACTTGAAGCTGTCCTTCCCCGAGGG
CTTCAAGTGGGAGCGCGTGATGAACTTCGAGGACGGCGGCGTGGTGACCGTGACCCAGGACTCCTCTCTG
CAGGACGGCGAGTTCATCTACAAGGTGAAGCTGCGCGGCACCAACTTCCCCTCCGACGGCCCCGTAATGC
AGAAGAAGACAATGGGCTGGGAGGCCTCCTCCGAGCGGATGTACCCCGAGGACGGCGCCCTGAAGGGCGA
GATCAAGCAGAGGCTGAAGCTGAAGGACGGCGGCCACTACGACGCTGAGGTCAAGACCACCTACAAGGCC
AAGAAGCCCGTGCAGCTGCCCGGCGCCTACAACGTCAACATCAAGTTGGACATCACCTCCCACAACGAGG
ACTACACCATCGTGGAACA
