>Addgene plasmid #67982 | pKLV2-U6gRNA5(gGFP)-PGKmCherry2AGFP-W | addgene partial sequence | sequence record 124822 | Futet-R 5'-CAAAGGCATTAAAGCAGCGT-3'
AAGGAGCAACATAGTTAAGAATACCAGTCAATCTTTCACAAATTTTGTAATCCAGAGGTTGAGCGGCCGC
TTACTTGTACAGCTCGTCCATGCCGAGAGTGATCCCGGCGGCGGTCACGAACTCCAGCAGGACCATGTGA
TCGCGCTTCTCGTTGGGGTCTTTGCTCAGGGCGGACTGGGTGCTCAGGTAGTGGTTGTCGGGCAGCAGCA
CGGGGCCGTCGCCGATGGGGGTGTTCTGCTGGTAGTGGTCGGCGAGCTGCACGCTGCCGTCCTCGATGTT
GTGGCGGATCTTGAAGTTCACCTTGATGCCGTTCTTCTGCTTGTCGGCCATGATATAGACGTTGTGGCTG
TTGTAGTTGTACTCCAGCTTGTGCCCCAGGATGTTGCCGTCCTCCTTGAAGTCGATGCCCTTCAGCTCGA
TGCGGTTCACCAGGGTGTCGCCCTCGAACTTCACCTCGGCGCGGGTCTTGTAGTTGCCGTCGTCCTTGAA
GAAGATGGTGCGCTCCTGGACGTAGCCTTCGGGCATGGCGGACTTGAAGAAGTCGTGCTGCTTCATGTGG
TCGGGGTAGCGGCTGAAGCACTGCACGCCGTAGGTCAGGGTGGTCACGAGGGTGGGCCAGGGCACGGGCA
GCTTGCCGGTGGTGCAGATGAACTTCAGGGTCAGCTTGCCGTAGGTGGCATCGCCCTCGCCCTCGCCGGA
CACGCTGAACTTGTGGCCGTTTACGTCGCCGTCCAGCTCGACCAGGATGGGCACCACCCCGGTGAACAGC
TCCTCGCCCTTGCTCACCATGAATTCTGGGCCAGGATTCTCCTCCACGTCACCGCATGTTAGAAGAGATC
CTCTGCCCTCTCCTCCGGACCCGCCGCCCTTGTACAGCTCGTCCATGCCGCCGGTGGAGTGGCGGCCCTC
GGCGCGTTCGTACTGTTCCACGATGGTGTAGTCCTCGTTGTGGGAGGTGATGTCCAACTTGATGTTGACG
TTGTAGGCGCCGGGCA
